>Addgene plasmid #194044 | RcSxph Y558A/I782A | addgene full sequence | sequence record 394481 | Addgene NGS Result
GGAAGACCTCGGCCGTCGCGGCGCTTGCCGGTGGTGCTGACCCCGGATGAAGTGGTTCGCATCCTCGGTT
TTCTGGAAGGCGAGCATCGTTTGTTCGCCCAGGACTCTAGCTATAGTTCTAGTGGTTGGCTACGTATACT
CCGGAATATTAATAGATCATGGAGATAATTAAAATGATAACCATCTCGCAAATAAATAAGTATTTTACTG
TTTTCGTAACAGTTTTGTAATAAAAAAACCTATAAATATTCCGGATTATTCATACCGTCCCACCATCGGG
CGCGGATCCATGGCTCCTACCTTCCAGACCGCTCTGTTCTTCACCATCATCTCCCTGTCCTTCGCTATGG
CCCCGAACGCAAAGCAAGTCCGCTGGTGTGCTATCAGCGACCTGGAGCAGAAGAAATGCAACGATCTGGT
TGGTAGCTGCAACGTGCCGGACATCACCCTGGTGTGCGTTCTGCGTAGCAGCACCGAAGATTGCATGACC
GCGATCAAGGACGGTCAGGCGGATGCTATGTTCCTGGACAGCGGCGAGGTGTACGAAGCGAGCAAAGATC
CGTACAACCTGAAGCCGATCATCGCTGAACCGTACAGCAGCAACCGTGACCTGCAGAAGTGCCTGAAAGA
GCGTCAGCAGGCGCTGGCTAAGAAAATGATCGGTCACTACATCCCGCAGTGCGATGAGAAAGGCAACTAC
CAACCGCAGCAGTGCCACGGTAGCACCGGTCACTGCTGGTGCGTTAACGCGATGGGTGAAAAGATCAGCG
GTACCAACACCCCGCCGGGTCAGACCCGTGCTACCTGCGAGCGTCACGAACTGCCGAAGTGCCTGAAAGA
ACGTCAGGTGGCGCTGGGTGGCGACGAGAAAGTTCTGGGTCGTTTCGTGCCGCAGTGCGATGAAAAGGGC
AACTACGAGCCGCAGCAGTTCCACGGTAGCACCGGCTACTCCTGGTGTGTTAACGCGATCGGCGAGGAAA
TCGCTGGCACCAAAACCCCGCCGGGCAAGATCCCGGCTACCTGCCAGAAGCACGACCTGGTGACCACCTG
CCACTACGCGGTTGCTATGGTGAAGAAAAGCAGCGCGTTCCAGTTCAACCAGCTGAAGGGCAAACGTAGC
TGCCACAGCGGTGTTAGCAAAACCGACGGCTGGAAGGCGCTGGTGACCGTTCTGGTGGAAAAGAAACTGC
TGAGCTGGGATGGTCCGGCGAAAGAGAGCATCCAGCGTGCTATGAGCAAGTTCTTCAGCGTGAGCTGCAT
TCCGGGTGCTACCCAGACCAACCTGTGCAAGCAGTGCAAAGGCGAGGAAGGCAAGAACTGCAAAAACAGC
CACGACGAACCGTACTACGGTAACTACGGCGCGTTCCGTTGCCTGAAGGAAGACATGGGTGACGTTGCGT
TCCTGCGTAGCACCGCTCTGAGCGACGAGCACAGCGAAGTGTACGAGCTGCTGTGCCCGGATAACACCCG
TAAGCCGCTGAACAAGTACAAAGAGTGCAACCTGGGTACCGTTCCGGCTGGCACCGTGGTTACCCGTAAG
ATCAGCGACAAAACCGAAGACATCAACAACTTCCTGATGGAGGCGCAGAAGCGTCAGTGCAAACTGTTCA
GCAGCGCTCACGGCAAGGACCTGATGTTCGACGATAGCACCCTGCAGCTGGCTCTGCTGAGCAGCGAGGT
TGATGCTTTCCTGTACCTGGGTGTGAAACTGTTCCACGCGATGAAGGCTCTGACCGGCGACGCTCACCTG
CCGAGCAAGAACAAAGTGCGTTGGTGCACCATCAACAAGCTGGAAAAGATGAAATGCGACGATTGGAGCG
CGGTTAGCGGTGGCGCGATCGCTTGCACCGAGGCTAGCTGCCCGAAGGGCTGCGTGAAACAGATCCTGAA
GGGCGAAGCGGACGCTGTTAAGCTGGAAGTGCAGTACATGTACGAGGCGCTGATGTGCGGTCTGCTGCCG
GCTGTTGAGGAATACCACAACAAAGACGATTTCGGTCCGTGCAAGACCCCAGGTAGCCCGGCCACCGACT
TCGGCACCCTGCGTGCGGTTGCTCTGGTGAAGAAAAGCAACAAAGACATCAACTGGAACAACATCAAGGG
CAAGAAGAGCTGCCACACCGGTGTGGGCGACATCGCTGGCTGGGTTATCCCGGTGAGCCTGATCCGTCGT
CAGAACGATAACAGCGACATCGATAGCTTCTTCGGCGAGAGCTGCGCGCCGGGCAGCGACACCAAAAGCA
ACCTGTGCAAGCTGTGCATCGGTGACCCGAAGAACAGCGCGGCTAACACCAAATGCAGCCTGAGCGACAA
GGAAGCGTACTACGGTAACCAGGGCGCTTTCCGTTGCCTGGTGGAGAAAGGTGACGTTGCTTTCGTGCCG
CACACCGTGGTTTTCGAAAACACCGATGGCAAGAACCCGGCGGTTTGGGCTAAGAACCTGAAAAGCGAAG
ACTTCGAGCTGCTGTGCCTGGATGGTAGCCGTGCGCCGGTGAGCAACTACAAGAGCTGCAAACTGAGCGG
TATCCCGCCGCCGGCTATCGTTACCCGTGAGGAAAGCATCAGCGACGTGGTTCGTATCGTGGCTAACCAG
CAGAGCCTGTACGGTCGTAAAGGCTTCGAGAAGGATATGTTCCAGCTGTTCAGCAGCAACAAGGGTAACA
ACCTGCTGTTCAACGACAACACCCAGTGCCTGGCCACCTTCGATCGTCAGCCGAAAGACATCATGGAAGA
TTACTTCGGCAAGCCGTACTACACCACCGTGTACGGCGCGTCCCGCTCCGCTATGTCCTCCGAACTGATT
TCCGCCTGTACCATTAAACACTGCTCGAATTCTTTGGAAGTTTTGTTTCAAGGTCCAACTGCTGCCGCCG
CTGTGAGCAAGGGCGAGGAGCTGTTCACCGGGGTGGTGCCCATCCTGGTCGAGCTGGACGGCGACGTAAA
CGGCCACAAGTTCAGCGTGTCCGGCGAGGGCGAGGGCGATGCCACCTACGGCAAGCTGACCCTGAAGTTC
ATCTGCACCACCGGCAAGCTGCCCGTGCCCTGGCCCACCCTCGTGACCACCCTGACCTACGGCGTGCAGT
GCTTCAGCCGCTACCCCGACCACATGAAGCAGCACGACTTCTTCAAGTCCGCCATGCCCGAAGGCTACGT
CCAGGAGCGCACCATCTTCTTCAAGGACGACGGCAACTACAAGACCCGCGCCGAGGTGAAGTTCGAGGGC
GACACCCTGGTGAACCGCATCGAGCTGAAGGGCATCGACTTCAAGGAGGACGGCAACATCCTGGGGCACA
AGCTGGAGTACAACTACAACAGCCACAACGTCTATATCATGGCCGACAAGCAGAAGAACGGCATCAAGGT
GAACTTCAAGATCCGCCACAACATCGAGGACGGCAGCGTGCAGCTCGCCGACCACTACCAGCAGAACACC
CCCATCGGCGACGGCCCCGTGCTGCTGCCCGACAACCACTACCTGAGCACCCAGTCCAAGCTGAGCAAAG
ACCCCAACGAGAAGCGCGATCACATGGTCCTGCTGGAGTTCGTGACCGCCGCCGGGATCACTCTCGGCAT
GGACGAGCTGTACAAGTCCGGAGGTGGTCACCATCACCATCACCACCATCACCATCACTAATAGAAGCTT
GTCGAGAAGTACTAGAGGATCATAATCAGCCATACCACATTTGTAGAGGTTTTACTTGCTTTAAAAAACC
TCCCACACCTCCCCCTGAACCTGAAACATAAAATGAATGCAATTGTTGTTGTTAACTTGTTTATTGCAGC
TTATAATGGTTACAAATAAAGCAATAGCATCACAAATTTCACAAATAAAGCATTTTTTTCACTGCATTCT
AGTTGTGGTTTGTCCAAACTCATCAATGTATCTTATCATGTCTGGATCTGATCACTGCTTGAGCCTAGGA
GATCCGAACCAGATAAGTGAAATCTAGTTCCAAACTATTTTGTCATTTTTAATTTTCGTATTAGCTTACG
ACGCTACACCCAGTTCCCATCTATTTTGTCACTCTTCCCTAAATAATCCTTAAAAACTCCATTTCCACCC
CTCCCAGTTCCCAACTATTTTGTCCGCCCACAGCGGGGCATTTTTCTTCCTGTTATGTTTTTAATCAAAC
ATCCTGCCAACTCCATGTGACAAACCGTCATCTTCGGCTACTTTTTCTCTGTCACAGAATGAAAATTTTT
CTGTCATCTCTTCGTTATTAATGTTTGTAATTGACTGAATATCAACGCTTATTTGCAGCCTGAATGGCGA
ATGGG
[124 nt withheld, positions 4276-4399]
C
[91 nt withheld, positions 4401-4491]
A
[49 nt withheld, positions 4493-4541]
CCTTTGACGTTGGAGTCCACGTTCTT
[37 nt withheld, positions 4568-4604]
ACCCTATCTCGGTCTATTCTTTTGATTTATAAGGGATTTTGCCGATTTCGGCCTATTGGTTAAAAAATGA
GCTGATTTAACAAAAATTTAACGCGAATTTTAACAAAATATTAACGCTTACAATTTAGGTGGCACTTTTC
GGGGAAATGTGCGCGGAACCCCTATTTGTTTATTTTTCTAAATACATTCAAATATGTATCCGCTCATGAG
ACAATAACCCTGATAAATGCTTCAATAATATTGAAAAAGGAAGAGTATGAGTATTCAACATTTCCGTGTC
GCCCTTATTCCCTTTTTTGCGGCATTTTGCCTTCCTGTTTTTGCTCACCCAGAAACGCTGGTGAAAGTAA
AAGATGCTGAAGATCAGTTGGGTGCACGAGTGGGTTACATCGAACTGGATCTCAACAGCGGTAAGATCCT
TGAGAGTTTTCGCCCCGAAGAACGTTTTCCAATGATGAGCACTTTTAAAGTTCTGCTATGTGGCGCGGTA
TTATCCCGTATTGACGCCGGGCAAGAGCAACTCGGTCGCCGCATACACTATTCTCAGAATGACTTGGTTG
AGTACTCACCAGTCACAGAAAAGCATCTTACGGATGGCATGACAGTAAGAGAATTATGCAGTGCTGCCAT
AACCATGAGTGATAACACTGCGGCCAACTTACTTCTGACAACGATCGGAGGACCGAAGGAGCTAACCGCT
TTTTTGCACAACATGGGGGATCATGTAACTCGCCTTGATCGTTGGGAACCGGAGCTGAATGAAGCCATAC
CAAACGACGAGCGTGACACCACGATGCCTGTAGCAATGGCAACAACGTTGCGCAAACTATTAACTGGCGA
ACTACTTACTCTAGCTTCCCGGCAACAATTAATAGACTGGATGGAGGCGGATAAAGTTGCAGGACCACTT
CTGCGCTCGGCCCTTCCGGCTGGCTGGTTTATTGCTGATAAATCTGGAGCCGGTGAGCGTGGGTCTCGCG
GTATCATTGCAGCACTGGGGCCAGATGGTAAGCCCTCCCGTATCGTAGTTATCTACACGACGGGGAGTCA
GGCAACTATGGATGAACGAAATAGACAGATCGCTGAGATAGGTGCCTCACTGATTAAGCATTGGTAACTG
TCAGACCAAGTTTACTCATATATACTTTAGATTGATTTAAAACTTCATTTTTAATTTAAAAGGATCTAGG
TGAAGATCCTTTTTGATAATCTCATGACCAAAATCCCTTAACGTGAGTTTTCGTTCCACTGAGCGTCAGA
CCCCGTAGAAAAGATCAAAGGATCTTCTTGAGATCCTTTTTTTCTGCGCGTAATCTGCTGCTTGCAAACA
AAAAAACCACCGCTACCAGCGGTGGTTTGTTTGCCGGATCAAGAGCTACCAACTCTTTTTCCGAAGGTAA
CTGGCTTCAGCAGAGCGCAGATACCAAATACTGTTCTTCTAGTGTAGCCGTAGTTAGGCCACCACTTCAA
GAACTCTGTAGCACCGCCTACATACCTCGCTCTGCTAATCCTGTTACCAGTGGCTGCTGCCAGTGGCGAT
AAGTCGTGTCTTACCGGGTTGGACTCAAGACGATAGTTACCGGATAAGGCGCAGCGGTCGGGCTGAACGG
GGGGTTCGTGCACACAGCCCAGCTTGGAGCGAACGACCTACACCGAACTGAGATACCTACAGCGTGAGCT
ATGAGAAAGCGCCACGCTTCCCGAAGGGAGAAAGGCGGACAGGTATCCGGTAAGCGGCAGGGTCGGAACA
GGAGAGCGCACGAGGGAGCTTCCAGGGGGAAACGCCTGGTATCTTTATAGTCCTGTCGGGTTTCGCCACC
TCTGACTTGAGCGTCGATTTTTGTGATGCTCGTCAGGGGGGCGGAGCCTATGGAAAAACGCCAGCAACGC
GGCCTTTTTACGGTTCCTGGCCTTTTGCTGGCCTTTTGCTCACATGTTCTTTCCTGCGTTATCCCCTGAT
TCTGTGGATAACCGTATTACCGCCTTTGAGTGAGCTGATACCGCTCGCCGCAGCCGAACGACCGAGCGCA
GCGAGTCAGTGAGCGAGGAAGCGGAAGAGCGCCTGATGCGGTATTTTCTCCTTACGCATCTGTGCGGTAT
TTCACACCGCATAGACCAGCCGCGTAACCTGGCAAAATCGGTTACGGTTGAGTAATAAATGGATGCCCTG
CGTAAGCGGGTGTGGGCGGACAATAAAGTCTTAAACTGAACAAAATAGATCTAAACTATGACAATAAAGT
CTTAAACTAGACAGAATAGTTGTAAACTGAAATCAGTCCAGTTATGCTGTGAAAAAGCATACTGGACTTT
TGTTATGGCTAAAGCAAACTCTTCATTTTCTGAAGTGCAAATTGCCCGTCGTATTAAAGAGGGGCGTGGC
CAAGGGCATGGTAAAGACTATATTCGCGGCGTTGTGACAATTTACCGAACAACTCCGCGGCCGGGAAGCC
GATCTCGGCTTGAACGAATTGTTAGGTGGCGGTACTTGGGTCGATATCAAAGTGCATCACTTCTTCCCGT
ATGCCCAACTTTGTATAGAGAGCCACTGCGGGATCGTCACCGTAATCTGCTTGCACGTAGATCACATAAG
CACCAAGCGCGTTGGCCTCATGCTTGAGGAGATTGATGAGCGCGGTGGCAATGCCCTGCCTCCGGTGCTC
GCCGGAGACTGCGAGATCATAGATATAGATCTCACTACGCGGCTGCTCAAACTTGGGCAGAACGTAAGCC
GCGAGAGCGCCAACAACCGCTTCTTGGTCGAAGGCAGCAAGCGCGATGAATGTCTTACTACGGAGCAAGT
TCCCGAGGTAATCGGAGTCCGGCTGATGTTGGGAGTAGGTGGCTACGTCTCCGAACTCACGACCGAAAAG
ATCAAGAGCAGCCCGCATGGATTTGACTTGGTCAGGGCCGAGCCTACATGTGCGAATGATGCCCATACTT
GAGCCACCTAACTTTGTTTTAGGGCGACTGCCCTGCTGCGTAACATCGTTGCTGCTCCATAACATCAAAC
ATCGACCCACGGCGTAACGCGCTTGCTGCTTGGATGCCCGAGGCATAGACTGTACAAAAAAACAGTCATA
ACAAGCCATGAAAACCGCCACTGCGCCGTTACCACCGCTGCGTTCGGTCAAGGTTCTGGACCAGTTGCGT
GAGCGCATACGCTACTTGCATTACAGTTTACGAACCGAACAGGCTTATGTCAACTGGGTTCGTGCCTTCA
TCCGTTTCCACGGTGTGCGTCACCCGGCAACCTTGGGCAGCAGCGAAGTCGAGGCATTTCTGTCCTGGCT
GGCGAACGAGCGCAAGGTTTCGGTCTCCACGCATCGTCAGGCATTGGCGGCCTTGCTGTTCTTCTACGGC
AAGGTGCTGTGCACGGATCTGCCCTGGCTTCAGGAGATC
Features (pLannotate 1.2.2; 17 found; start..end, strand, type, name):
    156..247     +  promoter       polyhedrin promoter: polh from Autographa californica; promoter for the baculovirus polyhedrin gene
    290..2824    +  CDS            SAX_LITCT: Experimental evidence at protein level: Swiss-Prot protein existence level 1. Binds specifically to the neurotoxin saxitoxin. Its physiological role may be to transport or sequester an endogenous organic molecule other than Fe(3+). It may participate in a detoxification mechanism for neutralizing a microbial toxin. From Lithobates catesbeianus (American bullfrog) (Rana catesbeiana).
   2873..3586    +  CDS            mEGFP: mEGFP is a basic (constitutively fluorescent) green fluorescent protein published in 2002, derived from Aequorea victoria. It has moderate acid sensitivity.
   3599..3615    +  CDS            6xHis (fragment): 6xHis affinity tag
   3658..3741    +  CDS            large T antigen (fragment): large T antigen from SV40 (simian virus 40)
   3764..3898    +  polyA_signal   SV40 poly(A) signal: SV40 polyadenylation signal
   3927..4092    -  mobile_element Tn7L: mini-Tn7 element (left end of the Tn7 transposon) Tn7
   4255..4271    +  CDS            lacZα (fragment): LacZα fragment of β-galactosidase; lacZ fragment
   4276..4730    +  rep_origin     f1 ori (sequence partly withheld): f1 bacteriophage origin of replication; arrow indicates direction of (+) strand synthesis
   4756..4860    +  promoter       AmpR promoter: bla
   4861..5721    +  CDS            AmpR: β-lactamase; bla; confers resistance to ampicillin, carbenicillin, and related antibiotics
   5892..6480    +  rep_origin     ori: high-copy-number ColE1/pMB1/pBR322/pUC origin of replication
   6666..6717    -  misc_feature   bom (fragment): basis of mobility region from pBR322
   6785..7009    -  mobile_element Tn7R: mini-Tn7 element (right end of the Tn7 transposon) Tn7
   7076..7609    -  CDS            GmR: gentamycin acetyltransferase; aacC1; confers resistance to gentamycin
   7779..7807    -  promoter       Pc promoter: intI1 (promoter lies within the coding sequence); class 1 integron promoter
   7785..129     -  CDS            YPR2_ECOLX (fragment) (across the origin): Protein predicted: Swiss-Prot protein existence level 4. From Escherichia coli.
