[The description below was written by a language model from this plasmid's Addgene catalogue record and pLannotate feature annotations shown in this document.]
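Description:
RcSxph Y558A/I782A is an 8.0 kb insect-cell expression construct built on the pFastBac1 baculovirus donor backbone. It is maintained in E. coli at high copy through a ColE1/pUC-type origin and selected with ampicillin via the β-lactamase gene; an f1 origin is also present. As in other pFastBac donor plasmids, the expression cassette and a gentamicin acetyltransferase gene driven by the Pc promoter lie between the Tn7R and Tn7L mini-transposon ends. This arrangement allows the segment to be transposed into a baculovirus shuttle genome (bacmid) in a suitable E. coli host, after which recombinant virus can be generated for protein production in insect cells.

The payload is saxiphilin from the American bullfrog (Rana catesbeiana, also Lithobates catesbeianus), a protein that binds the neurotoxin saxitoxin. It is placed under the strong, very late polyhedrin promoter from Autographa californica nucleopolyhedrovirus and terminated by an SV40 polyadenylation signal. The coding sequence carries two alanine substitutions, Y558A and I782A. The depositor notes that numbering starts from the predicted signal peptide cleavage site and excludes the signal peptide, and that the construct has an extra methionine after the signal peptide relative to the reference GenBank entry. Saxiphilin is fused at its C terminus to monomeric EGFP followed by a His10 tag (the automated annotation detects only part of this as a 6xHis fragment), providing a fluorescent readout and a handle for metal-affinity purification. The stated purpose is protein expression and characterization, and the associated study defined the residues governing saxitoxin binding across the anuran saxiphilin family.
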