Addgene plasmid #194044: RcSxph Y558A/I782A
Purpose: Protein expression and characterization
Depositing lab: Dan Minor. Depositing organization: University of California, San Francisco (UCSF). Publication: Definition of a saxitoxin (STX) binding code enables discovery and characterization of the anuran saxiphilin family. Chen Z, Zakrzewska S, Hajare HS, Alvarez-Buylla A, Abderemane-Ali F, Bogan M, Ramirez D, O'Connell LA, Du Bois J, Minor DL Jr. Proc Natl Acad Sci U S A. 2022 Nov;119(44):e2210114119. doi: 10.1073/pnas.2210114119. Epub 2022 Oct 24. PubMed 36279441.
Backbone
  Vector backbone: pFastBac1
  Backbone manufacturer: Invitrogen
  Vector type: Insect Expression
Growth in bacteria
  Bacterial resistance: Ampicillin, 100 μg/mL
  Growth temperature: 37°C
  Growth strain: DH5alpha
  Copy number: High Copy
Gene/Insert
  Gene/Insert name: Rana catesbeiana Saxiphilin
  Species: Rana catesbeiana
  Mutation: Y558A/I782A
  GenBank ID: U05246.1
  Promoter: Polyhedrin
  Tag / fusion protein: mEGFP, (C terminal on insert); His10 (C terminal on insert)
  Cloning method: Gibson Cloning
  Sequencing primers: 5′ Polyhedrin forward; 3′ GFP reverse
Terms and licenses: Academic/Nonprofit Terms; Industry Terms: Not Available to Industry
Depositor comments: Mutation numbering scheme is based on the predicted signal peptide (SP) cleavage site and does not include SP. Relative to U05246.1, RcSxph contains an additional M following signal peptide.
How to cite: RcSxph Y558A/I782A was a gift from Dan Minor (Addgene plasmid # 194044 ; http://n2t.net/addgene:194044 ; RRID:Addgene_194044)
